>Addgene plasmid #196813 | pGG-PIP74 | depositor full sequence | sequence record 388372 | pGG-PIP74 sequence 6035 bps
GACGAAAGGGCCTCGTGATACGCCTATTTTTATAGGTTAATGTCATGATAATAATGGTTTCTTAGACGTC
AGGTGGCACTTTTCGGGGAAATGTGCGCGGAACCCCTATTTGTTTATTTTTCTAAATACATTCAAATATG
TATCCGCTCATGAGACAATAACCCTGATAAATGCTTCAATAATATTGAAAAAGGAAGAGTATGAGTATTC
AACATTTCCGTGTCGCCCTTATTCCCTTTTTTGCGGCATTTTGCCTTCCTGTTTTTGCTCACCCAGAAAC
GCTGGTGAAAGTAAAAGATGCTGAAGATCAGTTGGGTGCACGAGTGGGTTACATCGAACTGGATCTCAAC
AGCGGTAAGATCCTTGAGAGTTTTCGCCCCGAAGAACGTTTTCCAATGATGAGCACTTTTAAAGTTCTGC
TATGTGGCGCGGTATTATCCCGTATTGACGCCGGGCAAGAGCAACTCGGTCGCCGCATACACTATTCTCA
GAATGACTTGGTTGAGTACTCACCAGTCACAGAAAAGCATCTTACGGATGGCATGACAGTAAGAGAATTA
TGCAGTGCTGCCATAACCATGAGTGATAACACTGCGGCCAACTTACTTCTGACAACGATCGGAGGACCGA
AGGAGCTAACCGCTTTTTTGCACAACATGGGGGATCATGTAACTCGCCTTGATCGTTGGGAACCGGAGCT
GAATGAAGCCATACCAAACGACGAGCGTGACACCACGATGCCTGTAGCAATGGCAACAACGTTGCGCAAA
CTATTAACTGGCGAACTACTTACTCTAGCTTCCCGGCAACAATTAATAGACTGGATGGAGGCGGATAAAG
TTGCAGGACCACTTCTGCGCTCGGCCCTTCCGGCTGGCTGGTTTATTGCTGATAAATCTGGAGCCGGTGA
GCGTGGCTCTCGAGGTATCATTGCAGCACTGGGGCCAGATGGTAAGCCCTCCCGTATCGTAGTTATCTAC
ACGACGGGGAGTCAGGCAACTATGGATGAACGAAATAGACAGATCGCTGAGATAGGTGCCTCACTGATTA
AGCATTGGTAACTGTCAGACCAAGTTTACTCATATATACTTTAGATTGATTTAAAACTTCATTTTTAATT
TAAAAGGATCTAGGTGAAGATCCTTTTTGATAATCTCATGACCAAAATCCCTTAACGTGAGTTTTCGTTC
CACTGAGCGTCAGACCCCGTAGAAAAGATCAAAGGATCTTCTTGAGATCCTTTTTTTCTGCGCGTAATCT
GCTGCTTGCAAACAAAAAAACCACCGCTACCAGCGGTGGTTTGTTTGCCGGATCAAGAGCTACCAACTCT
TTTTCCGAAGGTAACTGGCTTCAGCAGAGCGCAGATACCAAATACTGTTCTTCTAGTGTAGCCGTAGTTA
GGCCACCACTTCAAGAACTCTGTAGCACCGCCTACATACCTCGCTCTGCTAATCCTGTTACCAGTGGCTG
CTGCCAGTGGCGATAAGTCGTGTCTTACCGGGTTGGACTCAAGACGATAGTTACCGGATAAGGCGCAGCG
GTCGGGCTGAACGGGGGGTTCGTGCACACAGCCCAGCTTGGAGCGAACGACCTACACCGAACTGAGATAC
CTACAGCGTGAGCTATGAGAAAGCGCCACGCTTCCCGAAGGGAGAAAGGCGGACAGGTATCCGGTAAGCG
GCAGGGTCGGAACAGGAGAGCGCACGAGGGAGCTTCCAGGGGGAAACGCCTGGTATCTTTATAGTCCTGT
CGGGTTTCGCCACCTCTGACTTGAGCGTCGATTTTTGTGATGCTCGTCAGGGGGGCGGAGCCTATGGAAA
AACGCCAGCAACGCGGCCTTTTTACGGTTCCTGGCCTTTTGCTGGCCTTTTGCTCACATGTTCTTTCCTG
CGTTATCCCCTGATTCTGTGGATAACCGTATTACCGCCTTTGAGTGAGCTGATACCGCTCGCCGCAGCCG
AACGACCGAGCGCAGCGAGTCAGTGAGCGAGGAAGCGGAAGAGCGCCCAATACGCAAACCGCCTCTCCCC
GCGCGTTGGCCGATTCATTAATGCAGCTGGCACGACAGGTTTCCCGACTGGAAAGCGGGCAGTGAGCGCA
ACGCAATTAATGTGAGTTAGCTCACTCATTAGGCACCCCAGGCTTTACACTTTATGCTTCCGGCTCGTAT
GTTGTGTGGAATTGTGAGCGGATAACAATTTCACACGAGCTATTTAGGTGACACTATAGAAGTGAAGCTT
GGTCTCAACCTATTTAGAGGGTGTTATTGGTTTGTGATTTATATAGATTTTAAATGATTTGTAATGTCAT
GAATTTTTTTTTGTTATTTAATTAAAATTTTGTAAGATTTTTTTAAAGTTTGGTGTTATTAGATTTTGAT
TTGTAAAAAAGAAATTTAAAGTTTTTGTAAATCTGGAGTTATTAGATTGATACTTTAATAAAATCATTAC
AAATTTTGTGTTATTCAACTTAAACAACAATTTCCATGACTGTTAATGATTATAAAATATTGTGTTATTC
GATTATGATTTTATCTTATTTTCTTCACAAATTAAAATCATGAAAAGTATCATAAAAAAAGAGAGATTGT
GAATCATGATTTTGGATATAAACAAAAACCAATGATACGAACAGATGCATAAATCTCATTAACAGTGATG
AACAATATATATATTCTAATGGGTCAAGTCCCACGAATGCTCCTCTATAATCTCTTTGTGAAAAATCAAC
ACACAAGCAATTTTTAAAACAAAGCATTTTAATCTAACATATGAAAAGTAAATATCCAACAAAATATTTG
AAAATAAAACATCAAGTTCTTCATGGATGGTTCCCTATTCATGTAACTTTACTTACAAATACCATAGTTA
TTGTGTTTATGCGTGTGATTTTCATTTTGATGAAAATAACTAAGAATAGTATACTATATTTTGGAGATAT
GTTATAATTTTGAAAAAATCACAAATTAAAGTTTATAATTATATTCAAGGAGATTTTACAAGATTATAGA
AAGACTTTACAAAATTTTAGAAAAACAAATCATAAAAATTATACAAAACTCTCTAGTAATCATTTAAAAT
CTTTTAATTTATCTATTTTTTATATATTTTAAAAGTCATTAAAACTTTTTCACAATCACAAACCAATAAA
TTAATGAATTACAATTTTGATCATAGCAAAAGAAAATGATAGACTTCACTACTTCAGCTAATTGATTACG
TTGTTGCTCTTGTTGAATTCTCAAGAGCTGCATTGACCAATCACTTCGTTTGCTTTGAACAATAATCTTC
AAAGAGAGATGTGTTTCTATTTCATAGAGTTTCATCATCAAAGAGCACTCAACTAATCTCTTTTGGACAT
CGCTCATCCTCGGTTAACCATAACAAAAAGTTATGAATATTCACAGACATAGAAATACCAGAAAATTCGT
ACAGATCAAGTGAGAGGATTTATTTGAAAGAGTCAAGACTTATTGCATAGAAACAAATTATAATATTAAT
CACGTAAATAATACTACTACTTACAAAAAGAGTAAACTTCACTTGATATATACTTATACTACAAGATATT
CAATTTTTGTATTTACAAGAACTTGTGGGAAAAAAATAAATTAAGAAGATATTATAACGACATTAACTCT
GACAAACTTTGTAGGTAGGGATTGGAATTTAGCAAAAAACTTTGTAGGTATGAGAAACTACTGGAGCAAG
AAACTACGAGTAGAGAAAGTTAGAATTTAAGTCAGGTGAGCTGTTGGCATGTCACATGGGACGCAATGTG
GATTTCATGTGCATTGTTCTTTTTATATATCTCTACATCTCATTCTGTCGCTATCCGATTTCCGATCCAC
AAGCTCTACAAGACCAACACATTCTTGTTTTTGTACCCTTCTAATTTCTCATATTTACAGCTATATGCTG
TTCTTAGCGTAATTTATTTATCACGTCTTGTTTATGATCTAAATGATGGTGATATAAGGGCGACATTGGT
TTTGTTATTGATATCATTAGTAGTGCTTTTGGTTTCGGGTTTTCTTTTGCATTGTTATAGAAAGTAGAAA
CGTAAGCATGATTAATGTTCCATGGAAAATTTAGTACTAAGCGAAACCATCGAAACATCACTTTTTTATT
GTTATACAAGCAACGACAAAGTTGAGAAAACAATATTTAAGTTATCCGATTATTAGTTTAGATTTTCCGA
ATAGCAAACTGATATATTTATTGATTGACAGTAGATCGACAGATGTAAGAACTTATAGAATATTTTAAAG
ATTTCAAAGTAGCAATTTAGCATCAGTAGTTAAATCTAAACGAGAGTATCCAATGCGTGTGTTTTACATT
ATCGTCCTAACTACGGTAATATGCATCAACTTTTTTCTTCAACTCTCTCGTATAGATCTGATGGACCAAA
AAACAATTTCTGCATATATTTCATATAAACTGATTGCTATGACATGCATGCAAAAGAAAGATTTAATATA
TATTTTACGAAAGTAACTAAACTTAACTAACTAGTTAATATAGGTACGAAATAAACCATTAAGAATTCAT
CTACTCTCCGACCATGGTACGGTGATTTACTATTCTCCGCATTGTCATACGCAATGAGACCATTTTTTTT
TCCCGTGGTTCTTAGCTCGATTTTATACTGTCACACACTCATTACAAGGTATTGCTCCTGCCTGTTCCTA
CGGCTTTTGATGAGTTTGTTTATGCATTTGACGTGTATTAAGTGTGTAACCAAAGAGAGCTTCTCTAAAA
TTGTAAGTTGCGTTTGGAAAATAATAAGAATCTTGACATTACTACCGAAATACTTATCTTTTCTATGTTA
GACCAATGGTCCAAGACTCCAATGTTAGAGATTTTTTTACTATTCATGTGACAACAATAATTGGTATGTA
GGAGTGAAGGAAGAACCGACAATCACAATCCAATTAACATAAAGTAGCTCCCACATCTTACCCAACGCCA
TCCTCAACGTTGATATCTCACCATCCAACGGCATCCAGCTTCCGATAGATTAAACCAATCACAGCCGTTG
GATCAAATTTTACCTTTCCCTCTTCTTACTCTTTCATAAATAAATCCAACTTCTTCACTCTCCACCCGTC
TCACTTCCTCTCCTACTCCGGTCGACGATTATCCCAATCTCGCCGGGATTCTCCTCTGCACCGTGAGTTA
TTGTTTACTCTGCTATTTCCTTTTTATGTATTGTTTCCTCTCTAGGGAATGAGATTATGAACTCCTACTA
CTTATTGTGATACTTTGATCGAATCGTCTTCCTCCAAATCTGTATCCGCTCTTGATCTGTTTCATATTTT
CTCTCTTAACTTGGATTTTGATTTTCTATCACTTGAAAATGTGTTGCCGTTTTGAATTCCGTGAAGAATT
TGAAATCGGAGTTTTCTTCTCTGCGGCGTTGTGTTTTTTTCCGATTGATTTGTTTTGGGATCTGATACAG
ATTGTTTGATTTCAGATCTTCGAGATTTAGTTGTTGACATTCGATATAATTTCATTTGGATCTGATACAG
ATTCTTTTGCTTTCAAAATCCGTTGTTTACTGTTTTGTTCATGTAATGTTGATTTCAGATAAAATAGAAG
AACATGAGACCGAATTCTCGCCCTATAGTGAGTCGTATTACCTGGCCGTCGTTTTACAACGTCGTGACTG
GGAAAACCCTGGCGTTACCCAACTTAATCGCCTTGCAGCACATCCCCCTTTCGCCAGCTGGCGTAATAGC
GAAGAGGCCCGCACCGATCGCCCTTCCCAACAGTTGCGCAGCCTGAATGGCGAATGGCGCCTGATGCGGT
ATTTTCTCCTTACGCATCTGTGCGGTATTTCACACCGCATATGGTGCACTCTCAGTACAATCTGCTCTGA
TGCCGCATAGTTAAGCCAGCCCCGACACCCGCCAACACCCGCTGACGCGCCCTGACGGGCTTGTCTGCTC
CCGGCATCCGCTTACAGACAAGCTGTGACCGTCTCCGGGAGCTGCATGTGTCAGAGGTTTTCACCGTCAT
CACCGAAACGCGCGA
Features (pLannotate 1.2.2; 12 found; start..end, strand, type, name):
     96..200     +  promoter       AmpR promoter: bla
    201..1061    +  CDS            AmpR: β-lactamase; bla; confers resistance to ampicillin, carbenicillin, and related antibiotics
   1232..1820    +  rep_origin     ori: high-copy-number ColE1/pMB1/pBR322/pUC origin of replication
   2003..2095    +  CDS            lacI (fragment): lac repressor; lacI; The lac repressor binds to the lac operator to inhibit transcription in E. coli. This inhibition can be relieved by adding lactose or isopropyl-β-D-thiogalactopyranoside (IPTG).
   2108..2129    +  protein_bind   CAP binding site: CAP binding activates transcription in the presence of cAMP. E. coli catabolite activator protein
   2144..2174    +  promoter       lac promoter: promoter for the E. coli lac operon
   2182..2198    +  protein_bind   lac operator: The lac repressor binds to the lac operator to inhibit transcription in E. coli. This inhibition can be relieved by adding lactose or isopropyl-β-D-thiogalactopyranoside (IPTG). lac repressor encoded by lacI
   2212..2230    +  promoter       SP6 promoter: promoter for bacteriophage SP6 RNA polymerase
   5622..5640    -  promoter       T7 promoter: promoter for bacteriophage T7 RNA polymerase
   5642..5794    +  CDS            lacZα (fragment): LacZα fragment of β-galactosidase; lacZ fragment
   5800..5899    -  misc_feature   bom (fragment): basis of mobility region from pBR322
   6001..1       -  CDS            rop (fragment) (across the origin): Rop protein, which maintains plasmids at low copy number; rop
