>Addgene plasmid #196813 | pGG-PIP74 | addgene full sequence | sequence record 396362 | Addgene NGS Result
GACCTACACCGAACTGAGATACCTACAGCGTGAGCTATGAGAAAGCGCCACGCTTCCCGAAGGGAGAAAG
GCGGACAGGTATCCGGTAAGCGGCAGGGTCGGAACAGGAGAGCGCACGAGGGAGCTTCCAGGGGGAAACG
CCTGGTATCTTTATAGTCCTGTCGGGTTTCGCCACCTCTGACTTGAGCGTCGATTTTTGTGATGCTCGTC
AGGGGGGCGGAGCCTATGGAAAAACGCCAGCAACGCGGCCTTTTTACGGTTCCTGGCCTTTTGCTGGCCT
TTTGCTCACATGTTCTTTCCTGCGTTATCCCCTGATTCTGTGGATAACCGTATTACCGCCTTTGAGTGAG
CTGATACCGCTCGCCGCAGCCGAACGACCGAGCGCAGCGAGTCAGTGAGCGAGGAAGCGGAAGAGCGCCC
AATACGCAAACCGCCTCTCCCCGCGCGTTGGCCGATTCATTAATGCAGCTGGCACGACAGGTTTCCCGAC
TGGAAAGCGGGCAGTGAGCGCAACGCAATTAATGTGAGTTAGCTCACTCATTAGGCACCCCAGGCTTTAC
ACTTTATGCTTCCGGCTCGTATGTTGTGTGGAATTGTGAGCGGATAACAATTTCACACGAGCTATTTAGG
TGACACTATAGAAGTGAAGCTTGGTCTCAACCTTTAATCCTCTTCTCGTACATCACATTCCTTGCACTAT
CTTTTGTAGTTAGTGTGATATTTCTGTATGGCTGTAATGTTTTCATGATCATGATCATGTTCTTTAAATG
AACGATGTAAACGGCAGCTTTGTCCAAAACTCACAAAGATTACATCTAAAAGACTGCCATTACCAGTCTT
TGATGTGTACTGGGTCAACTTTGAAGGCCCAAACACATATTCTATAGTGAGGCCCAAATCAAGATAGATA
CCGTCTTCTTCTTTTTTTAATTTCTTAAGAAAATATGTACCGTACATGTTTTTTGTTTTTTTGAATTGAG
ATTTACTCCTTCAACTAATGAGTCCACACCACTGACACTTCTTATTTTCTACGCTATAAGTTTTTTTTAT
TGAGATTTCTAGTTTTCAAAAATTACATAAGAAGAATAGACAGTGAAACTGAAATAAAGACTCTTACATG
TTGCATCTATAGATTTCCTTTTAAATATAAAATATAGATTTTAATATGAAAACTTGATAGTTACAAATCT
ACTTAATTTTAATTATATGATTCTAACTAGAAGATATTGAGATTTGCAAGATAATATTCTCTATTTGTGT
GTATGAAATAAAACAGATTTTTAATTATATTTATTCAAAAAGTCTAATAGCTCTAATAACATTTGTTGAA
CAATGTCTGTTTGGTGAAAAAGAAATTAAAATCAGGTGTTGACAACTTCATGAAAAAGAAATGTAATCTA
AAATCTAGTCGCTTACACATTGGCAGAATAATTTTCTTTGTGTTTACATCATCTTCATATATCTTAGAGA
TATCTCTTTATAAAAAGTTATAGTATATATATTTTGTTTGGTCAACATACGTAATTTTATATCAATAATT
AATGATATAGAATGACATTTTAAATGCATTAAATTTGAAATGAAATGAAAAAGCTAGAGAAGTGGAGCGC
CACAAATTGAAAAGGTGATAGAAAGTGTTGGCCTCTCGAGACTAATTAATAACGTGGATTACTCCAAAAC
CCTTAAAAGTATTACATTTAGGAAGGAGAAAAGCCATTTCAAGTTTTCAATGACTGTATAAATCTGATCT
TTTGACTGCATGAGCCTTCAAGTATTCAAATGGCAACAGAATTAAAACGAGAGAGAAATAGTCACGACGG
CCATTAATCTTGTGAATGGTCGGTTTTGATTAGTGGAGAAGGAGAGGTCAATGACTCTCTATAATACGAT
TCTCTCACCACGTGGACACAGCGGAATTAGTCCCTTAATTACATATTTTAATTACAGAGAGACAACCTAA
TCACTTGGCCACGTTGAAATTGCTAGGTACTAGTTAAGACTTGTTCCGCAATATCTGTCTTAAAGGTAAG
TGTATAAATTCATTTGACTATATTTTATTTTCACGGTTTTTCTTCATTCTAAAAAGTAGTTTCATCTTCT
TCCCTCATCCATCATCATTCATCATCATATCTTCTACTTCTTCTTCTTCTCAGGTTCTCTTTTTTGTCCT
CTTTTGTGTAAATACGTTTTGTCATGATTCTCTGTGAACAGTACCGATCGTTTTTTTTTGGGATTAGCGA
AAAATAAAAATAACCGACGTTTTTTGTATTATTTGTCTGACAGACAGAATCTGTATTATTTTGTCATCTT
TTTTCAATAGTCTCATGATTGTCTCTTGTGTGTTTCCAGCTTTCCCATAGGGTCCATTGATTTTTGCAGC
CAACATGAGACCGAATTCTCGCCCTATAGTGAGTCGTATTACCTGGCCGTCGTTTTACAACGTCGTGACT
GGGAAAACCCTGGCGTTACCCAACTTAATCGCCTTGCAGCACATCCCCCTTTCGCCAGCTGGCGTAATAG
CGAAGAGGCCCGCACCGATCGCCCTTCCCAACAGTTGCGCAGCCTGAATGGCGAATGGCGCCTGATGCGG
TATTTTCTCCTTACGCATCTGTGCGGTATTTCACACCGCATATGGTGCACTCTCAGTACAATCTGCTCTG
ATGCCGCATAGTTAAGCCAGCCCCGACACCCGCCAACACCCGCTGACGCGCCCTGACGGGCTTGTCTGCT
CCCGGCATCCGCTTACAGACAAGCTGTGACCGTCTCCGGGAGCTGCATGTGTCAGAGGTTTTCACCGTCA
TCACCGAAACGCGCGAGACGAAAGGGCCTCGTGATACGCCTATTTTTATAGGTTAATGTCATGATAATAA
TGGTTTCTTAGACGTCAGGTGGCACTTTTCGGGGAAATGTGCGCGGAACCCCTATTTGTTTATTTTTCTA
AATACATTCAAATATGTATCCGCTCATGAGACAATAACCCTGATAAATGCTTCAATAATATTGAAAAAGG
AAGAGTATGAGTATTCAACATTTCCGTGTCGCCCTTATTCCCTTTTTTGCGGCATTTTGCCTTCCTGTTT
TTGCTCACCCAGAAACGCTGGTGAAAGTAAAAGATGCTGAAGATCAGTTGGGTGCACGAGTGGGTTACAT
CGAACTGGATCTCAACAGCGGTAAGATCCTTGAGAGTTTTCGCCCCGAAGAACGTTTTCCAATGATGAGC
ACTTTTAAAGTTCTGCTATGTGGCGCGGTATTATCCCGTATTGACGCCGGGCAAGAGCAACTCGGTCGCC
GCATACACTATTCTCAGAATGACTTGGTTGAGTACTCACCAGTCACAGAAAAGCATCTTACGGATGGCAT
GACAGTAAGAGAATTATGCAGTGCTGCCATAACCATGAGTGATAACACTGCGGCCAACTTACTTCTGACA
ACGATCGGAGGACCGAAGGAGCTAACCGCTTTTTTGCACAACATGGGGGATCATGTAACTCGCCTTGATC
GTTGGGAACCGGAGCTGAATGAAGCCATACCAAACGACGAGCGTGACACCACGATGCCTGTAGCAATGGC
AACAACGTTGCGCAAACTATTAACTGGCGAACTACTTACTCTAGCTTCCCGGCAACAATTAATAGACTGG
ATGGAGGCGGATAAAGTTGCAGGACCACTTCTGCGCTCGGCCCTTCCGGCTGGCTGGTTTATTGCTGATA
AATCTGGAGCCGGTGAGCGTGGCTCTCGAGGTATCATTGCAGCACTGGGGCCAGATGGTAAGCCCTCCCG
TATCGTAGTTATCTACACGACGGGGAGTCAGGCAACTATGGATGAACGAAATAGACAGATCGCTGAGATA
GGTGCCTCACTGATTAAGCATTGGTAACTGTCAGACCAAGTTTACTCATATATACTTTAGATTGATTTAA
AACTTCATTTTTAATTTAAAAGGATCTAGGTGAAGATCCTTTTTGATAATCTCATGACCAAAATCCCTTA
ACGTGAGTTTTCGTTCCACTGAGCGTCAGACCCCGTAGAAAAGATCAAAGGATCTTCTTGAGATCCTTTT
TTTCTGCGCGTAATCTGCTGCTTGCAAACAAAAAAACCACCGCTACCAGCGGTGGTTTGTTTGCCGGATC
AAGAGCTACCAACTCTTTTTCCGAAGGTAACTGGCTTCAGCAGAGCGCAGATACCAAATACTGTTCTTCT
AGTGTAGCCGTAGTTAGGCCACCACTTCAAGAACTCTGTAGCACCGCCTACATACCTCGCTCTGCTAATC
CTGTTACCAGTGGCTGCTGCCAGTGGCGATAAGTCGTGTCTTACCGGGTTGGACTCAAGACGATAGTTAC
CGGATAAGGCGCAGCGGTCGGGCTGAACGGGGGGTTCGTGCACACAGCCCAGCTTGGAGCGAAC
Features (pLannotate 1.2.2; 12 found; start..end, strand, type, name):
    415..507     +  CDS            lacI (fragment): lac repressor; lacI; The lac repressor binds to the lac operator to inhibit transcription in E. coli. This inhibition can be relieved by adding lactose or isopropyl-β-D-thiogalactopyranoside (IPTG).
    520..541     +  protein_bind   CAP binding site: CAP binding activates transcription in the presence of cAMP. E. coli catabolite activator protein
    556..586     +  promoter       lac promoter: promoter for the E. coli lac operon
    594..610     +  protein_bind   lac operator: The lac repressor binds to the lac operator to inhibit transcription in E. coli. This inhibition can be relieved by adding lactose or isopropyl-β-D-thiogalactopyranoside (IPTG). lac repressor encoded by lacI
    624..642     +  promoter       SP6 promoter: promoter for bacteriophage SP6 RNA polymerase
   2403..2421    -  promoter       T7 promoter: promoter for bacteriophage T7 RNA polymerase
   2423..2575    +  CDS            lacZα (fragment): LacZα fragment of β-galactosidase; lacZ fragment
   2581..2680    -  misc_feature   bom (fragment): basis of mobility region from pBR322
   2782..2817    -  CDS            rop (fragment): Rop protein, which maintains plasmids at low copy number; rop
   2912..3016    +  promoter       AmpR promoter: bla
   3017..3877    +  CDS            AmpR: β-lactamase; bla; confers resistance to ampicillin, carbenicillin, and related antibiotics
   4048..232     +  rep_origin     ori (across the origin): high-copy-number ColE1/pMB1/pBR322/pUC origin of replication
