[The description below was written by a language model from this plasmid's Addgene catalogue record and pLannotate feature annotations shown in this document.]
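Description:
pGG-PIP74 is a GreenGate entry vector built on the pGGA000 backbone, the module position that in the GreenGate Golden Gate cloning system holds plant promoters. It carries the promoter region of Arabidopsis thaliana NET4A (AT5G58320, Networked 4A). The plasmid is propagated in E. coli from a high-copy ColE1/pUC-type origin and selected with ampicillin through the bla (AmpR) gene and its own promoter. The remaining annotated elements are backbone remnants of a standard cloning vector: fragments of lacI, lacZα, rop and the pBR322 bom region, together with a CAP binding site, lac promoter and lac operator. None of these has a role in plants.

The promoter insert itself is not annotated in either feature table. It presumably occupies the unannotated stretch between the SP6 and T7 phage promoters that flank the cloning site. The records disagree on its length. The catalogue lists a 3,349 bp insert in a 4,406 bp vector, and the depositor's 6,035 nt sequence has a gap of about 3.4 kb between SP6 and T7, which fits that insert size but not the stated total. The repository's sequencing result is 4,404 nt, matching the stated total, but leaves only about 1.8 kb between the same two promoters. The true extent of the cloned NET4A promoter therefore cannot be settled from these records.

As an entry module, the plasmid is not an expression construct on its own. It is meant to supply the NET4A promoter in a type IIS assembly with other GreenGate modules, such as coding sequences, tags, terminators and plant resistance cassettes, into a plant transformation vector. The associated work concerns phytohormone response zones in Arabidopsis roots colonised by Fusarium oxysporum, though the record does not state how this promoter was used in that work.
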