Addgene plasmid #196813: pGG-PIP74
Purpose: Contains NET4A promoter
Depositing lab: Marc Somssich. Depositing organization: University of Melbourne. Publication: Resolving spatially distinct phytohormone response zones in Arabidopsis thaliana roots colonized by Fusarium oxysporum. Calabria J, Wang L, Rast-Somssich MI, Chen HW, Watt M, Persson S, Andersen TG, Idnurm A, Somssich M. J Exp Bot. 2025 Jan 17:erae516. doi: 10.1093/jxb/erae516. PubMed 39823275.
Backbone
  Vector backbone: pGGA000
  Total vector size (bp): 4406
  Vector type: GreenGate (GG) Entry Vector
Growth in bacteria
  Bacterial resistance: Ampicillin, 100 μg/mL
  Growth temperature: 37°C
  Growth strain: DH5alpha
  Copy number: High Copy
Gene/Insert
  Gene/Insert name: NET4A
  Species: A. thaliana (mustard weed)
  Insert size (bp): 3349
  Entrez Gene: NET4A (a.k.a. AT5G58320, MCK7.19, MCK7_19, Networked 4A)
Terms and licenses: Academic/Nonprofit Terms; Industry Terms: Not Available to Industry
Depositor comments: Please visit https://doi.org/10.1101/2022.12.20.521292 for bioRxiv preprint.
How to cite: pGG-PIP74 was a gift from Marc Somssich (Addgene plasmid # 196813 ; http://n2t.net/addgene:196813 ; RRID:Addgene_196813)
